Addgene plasmid #106321: pCR3.1-OPNc M1
Purpose: Mammalian expression of mutant osteopontin
Depositing lab: Georg Weber. Depositing organization: University of Cincinnati. Publication: The osteopontin-c splice junction is important for anchorage-independent growth. Shen H, Weber GF. Mol Carcinog. 2014 Jun;53(6):480-7. doi: 10.1002/mc.21997. Epub 2013 Jan 28. PubMed 23359517.
Backbone
  Vector backbone: pCR3.1
  Vector type: Mammalian Expression
  Selectable markers: Neomycin (select with G418)
Growth in bacteria
  Bacterial resistance: Ampicillin, 100 μg/mL
  Growth temperature: 37°C
  Growth strain: XL1 Blue
  Copy number: High Copy
Gene/Insert
  Gene/Insert name: OPNc
  Species: H. sapiens (human)
  Mutation: OPNc mutated splice site EEKQ-->AAAA
  Entrez Gene: SPP1 (a.k.a. BNSP, BSPI, ETA-1, OPN)
  Cloning method: Unknown
Terms and licenses: Academic/Nonprofit Terms; Industry Terms: Not Available to Industry
How to cite: pCR3.1-OPNc M1 was a gift from Georg Weber (Addgene plasmid # 106321 ; http://n2t.net/addgene:106321 ; RRID:Addgene_106321)
