[The description below was written by a language model from this plasmid's Addgene catalogue record and pLannotate feature annotations shown in this document.]
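Description:
pCR3.1-OPNc M1 is a mammalian expression plasmid of about 6.1 kb, built on the pCR3.1 backbone, that carries a mutant form of human osteopontin-c (OPNc), a splice variant of the SPP1 gene. In this M1 mutant the four residues EEKQ at the splice site are replaced with AAAA, altering the junction that is specific to this isoform. The annotated SPP1 coding region sits downstream of the human cytomegalovirus immediate early enhancer and promoter, which drive strong constitutive transcription in mammalian cells, and is followed by the bovine growth hormone polyadenylation signal. A T7 promoter between the CMV promoter and the insert could also support in vitro transcription. No epitope tag or reporter is annotated, and the cloning method is recorded as unknown. The short fragments called as an HIV-1 LTR, an extra SV40 promoter piece, a second bGH poly(A) piece and a partial ble gene are small partial matches and are probably not functional parts of the design.

The plasmid is propagated in E. coli at high copy through a ColE1/pUC-type origin under ampicillin selection (β-lactamase with its own promoter), and an f1 origin allows single-stranded DNA production. For mammalian cells, a separate cassette places the Tn5 NeoR/KanR gene under the SV40 enhancer and early promoter with an HSV thymidine kinase polyadenylation signal, allowing G418 selection of stable transfectants. According to the record, the construct is intended for mammalian expression of mutant osteopontin, and the associated study examined the importance of the osteopontin-c splice junction for anchorage-independent growth.
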