Features (pLannotate 1.2.2; 17 found; start..end, strand, type, name):
     10..389     +  enhancer       CMV enhancer: human cytomegalovirus immediate early enhancer
    390..593     +  promoter       CMV promoter: human cytomegalovirus (CMV) immediate early promoter
    589..622     +  LTR            5' LTR (truncated) (fragment): truncated 5' long terminal repeat (LTR) from HIV-1
    638..656     +  promoter       T7 promoter: promoter for bacteriophage T7 RNA polymerase
    775..1635    +  CDS            SPP1 (fragment): OSTP_HUMAN - Also known as BNSP, OPN. Experimental evidence at protein level: Swiss-Prot protein existence level 1. Acts as a cytokine involved in enhancing production of interferon-gamma and interleukin-12 and reducing production of interleukin-10 and is essential in the pathway that leads to type I immunity. From Homo sapiens (Human).
   1826..2050    +  polyA_signal   bGH poly(A) signal: bovine growth hormone polyadenylation signal
   2054..2072    +  promoter       SV40 promoter (fragment): SV40 enhancer and early promoter
   2182..2770    -  rep_origin     ori: high-copy-number ColE1/pMB1/pBR322/pUC origin of replication
   2992..3008    +  polyA_signal   bGH poly(A) signal (fragment): bovine growth hormone polyadenylation signal
   3099..3146    -  polyA_signal   HSV TK poly(A) signal: herpes simplex virus thymidine kinase polyadenylation signal (Cole and Stacy, 1985)
   3205..3357    -  CDS            ble (fragment): BLE_KLEPN - Experimental evidence at protein level: Swiss-Prot protein existence level 1. Binding protein with a strong affinity to the bleomycin family of antibiotics. Binds to CL990; an antimitotic-antibiotic compound. From Klebsiella pneumoniae.
   3378..4172    -  CDS            NeoR/KanR: aminoglycoside phosphotransferase from Tn5; aph(3')-II (or nptII); confers resistance to neomycin, kanamycin, and G418 (Geneticin®)
   4207..4564    -  promoter       SV40 promoter: SV40 enhancer and early promoter
   4566..4583    -  promoter       AmpR promoter (fragment): bla
   4624..5484    -  CDS            AmpR: β-lactamase; bla; confers resistance to ampicillin, carbenicillin, and related antibiotics
   5485..5589    -  promoter       AmpR promoter: bla
   5616..6044    +  rep_origin     f1 ori (sequence partly withheld): f1 bacteriophage origin of replication; arrow indicates direction of (+) strand synthesis
>Addgene plasmid #106321 | pCR3.1-OPNc M1 | addgene full sequence | sequence record 207221 | Addgene NGS Result
GCGCGCGTTGACATTGATTATTGACTAGTTATTAATAGTAATCAATTACGGGGTCATTAGTTCATAGCCC
ATATATGGAGTTCCGCGTTACATAACTTACGGTAAATGGCCCGCCTGGCTGACCGCCCAACGACCCCCGC
CCATTGACGTCAATAATGACGTATGTTCCCATAGTAACGCCAATAGGGACTTTCCATTGACGTCAATGGG
TGGAGTATTTACGGTAAACTGCCCACTTGGCAGTACATCAAGTGTATCATATGCCAAGTACGCCCCCTAT
TGACGTCAATGACGGTAAATGGCCCGCCTGGCATTATGCCCAGTACATGACCTTATGGGACTTTCCTACT
TGGCAGTACATCTACGTATTAGTCATCGCTATTACCATGGTGATGCGGTTTTGGCAGTACATCAATGGGC
GTGGATAGCGGTTTGACTCACGGGGATTTCCAAGTCTCCACCCCATTGACGTCAATGGGAGTTTGTTTTG
GCACCAAAATCAACGGGACTTTCCAAAATGTCGTAACAACTCCGCCCCATTGACGCAAATGGGCGGTAGG
CGTGTACGGTGGGAGGTCTATATAAGCAGAGCTCTCTGGCTAACTAGAGAACCCACTGCTTACTGGCTTA
TCGAAATTAATACGACTCACTATAGGGAGACCCAAGCTGGCTAGCGTTTAAACTTAAGCTTGGTACCGAG
CTCGGATCCACTAGTAACGGCCGCCAGTGTGCTGGAATTCGGCTTCAAACGCCGACCAAGGAAAACTCAC
TACCATGAGAATTGCAGTGATTTGCTTTTGCCTCCTAGGCATCACCTGTGCCATACCAGTTAAACAGGCT
GATTCTGGAAGTTCTGCGGCAGCGGCGAATGCTGTGTCCTCTGAAGAAACCAATGACTTTAAACAAGAGA
CCCTTCCAAGTAAGTCCAACGAAAGCCATGACCACATGGATGATATGGATGATGAAGATGATGACGACCA
TGTGGACAGCCAGGACTCCATTGACTCGAACGACTCTGATGATGTAGATGACACTGATGATTCTCACCAG
TCTGATGAGTCTCACCATTCTGATGAATCTGATGAACTGGTCACTGATTTTCCCACGGACCTGCCAGCAA
CCGAAGTTTTCACTCCAGTTGTCCCCACAGTAGACACATATGATGGCCGAGGTGATAGTGTGGTTTATGG
ACTGAGGTCAAAATCTAAGAAGTTTCGCAGACCTGACATCCAGTACCCTGATGCTACAGACGAGGACATC
ACCTCACACATGGAAAGCGAGGAGTTGAATGGTGCATACAAGGCCATCCCCGTTGCCCAGGACCTGAACG
CGCCTTCTGATTGGGACAGCCGTGGGAAGGACAGTTATGAAACGAGTCAGCTGGATGACCAGAGTGCTGA
AACCCACAGCCACAAGCAGTCCAGATTATATAAGCGGAAAGCTAATGATGAGAGCAATGAGCATTCCGAT
GTGATTGATAGTCAGGAACTTTCCAAAGTCAGCCGTGAATTCCACAGCCATGAATTTCACAGCCATGAAG
ATATGCTGGTTGTAGACCCCAAAAGTAAGGAAGAAGATAAACACCTGAAATTTCGTATTTCTCATGAATT
AGATAGTGCATCTTCTGAGGTCAATTAAAAGGAGAAAAAATACAATTTCTCACTTTGCATTTAGTCAAAA
GAAAAAATGCTTTATAGCAAAATGAAAGAGAACATGAAATGCTTCTTTCTCAGTTTATTGGTTGAAGCCG
AATTCTGCAGATATCCATCACACTGGCGGCCGCTCGAGTCTAGAGGGCCCGTTTAAACCCGCTGATCAGC
CTCGACTGTGCCTTCTAGTTGCCAGCCATCTGTTGTTTGCCCCTCCCCCGTGCCTTCCTTGACCCTGGAA
GGTGCCACTCCCACTGTCCTTTCCTAATAAAATGAGGAAATTGCATCGCATTGTCTGAGTAGGTGTCATT
CTATTCTGGGGGGTGGGGTGGGGCAGGACAGCAAGGGGGAGGATTGGGAAGACAATAGCAGGCATGCTGG
GGATGCGGTGGGCTCTATGGCTTCTGAGGCGGAAAGAACCAGTGGCGGTAATACGGTTATCCACAGAATC
AGGGGATAACGCAGGAAAGAACATGTGAGCAAAAGGCCAGCAAAAGGCCAGGAACCGTAAAAAGGCCGCG
TTGCTGGCGTTTTTCCATAGGCTCCGCCCCCCTGACGAGCATCACAAAAATCGACGCTCAAGTCAGAGGT
GGCGAAACCCGACAGGACTATAAAGATACCAGGCGTTTCCCCCTGGAAGCTCCCTCGTGCGCTCTCCTGT
TCCGACCCTGCCGCTTACCGGATACCTGTCCGCCTTTCTCCCTTCGGGAAGCGTGGCGCTTTCTCATAGC
TCACGCTGTAGGTATCTCAGTTCGGTGTAGGTCGTTCGCTCCAAGCTGGGCTGTGTGCACGAACCCCCCG
TTCAGCCCGACCGCTGCGCCTTATCCGGTAACTATCGTCTTGAGTCCAACCCGGTAAGACACGACTTATC
GCCACTGGCAGCAGCCACTGGTAACAGGATTAGCAGAGCGAGGTATGTAGGCGGTGCTACAGAGTTCTTG
AAGTGGTGGCCTAACTACGGCTACACTAGAAGAACAGTATTTGGTATCTGCGCTCTGCTGAAGCCAGTTA
CCTTCGGAAAAAGAGTTGGTAGCTCTTGATCCGGCAAACAAACCACCGCTGGTAGCGGTGGTTTTTTTGT
TTGCAAGCAGCAGATTACGCGCAGAAAAAAAGGATCTCAAGAAGATCCTTTGATCTTTTCTACGGGGTCT
GACGCTCAGTGGAACGAAAACTCACGTTAAGGGATTTTGGTCATGAGATTATCAAAAAGGATCTTCACCT
AGATCCTTTTAAATTAAAAATGAAGTTTTAAATCAATCTAAAGTATATATGAGTAACCTGAGGCTATGGC
AGGGCCTGCCGCCCCGACGTTGGCTGCGAGCCCTGGGCCTTCACCCGAACTTGGGGGGTGGGGTGGGGAA
AAGGAAGAAACGCGGGCGTATTGGCCCCAATGGGGTCTCGGTGGGGTATCGACAGAGTGCCAGCCCTGGG
ACCGAACCCCGCGTTTATGAACAAACGACCCAACACCGTGCGTTTTATTCTGTCTTTTTATTGCCGTCAT
AGCGCGGGTTCCTTCCGGTATTGTCTCCTTCCGTGTTTCAGTTAGCCTCCCCCTAGGGTGGGCGAAGAAC
TCCAGCATGAGATCCCCGCGCTGGAGGATCATCCAGCCGGCGTCCCGGAAAACGATTCCGAAGCCCAACC
TTTCATAGAAGGCGGCGGTGGAATCGAAATCTCGTGATGGCAGGTTGGGCGTCGCTTGGTCGGTCATTTC
GAACCCCAGAGTCCCGCTCAGAAGAACTCGTCAAGAAGGCGATAGAAGGCGATGCGCTGCGAATCGGGAG
CGGCGATACCGTAAAGCACGAGGAAGCGGTCAGCCCATTCGCCGCCAAGCTCTTCAGCAATATCACGGGT
AGCCAACGCTATGTCCTGATAGCGGTCCGCCACACCCAGCCGGCCACAGTCGATGAATCCAGAAAAGCGG
CCATTTTCCACCATGATATTCGGCAAGCAGGCATCGCCATGGGTCACGACGAGATCCTCGCCGTCGGGCA
TGCTCGCCTTGAGCCTGGCGAACAGTTCGGCTGGCGCGAGCCCCTGATGCTCTTCGTCCAGATCATCCTG
ATCGACAAGACCGGCTTCCATCCGAGTACGTGCTCGCTCGATGCGATGTTTCGCTTGGTGGTCGAATGGG
CAGGTAGCCGGATCAAGCGTATGCAGCCGCCGCATTGCATCAGCCATGATGGATACTTTCTCGGCAGGAG
CAAGGTGAGATGACAGGAGATCCTGCCCCGGCACTTCGCCCAATAGCAGCCAGTCCCTTCCCGCTTCAGT
GACAACGTCGAGCACAGCTGCGCAAGGAACGCCCGTCGTGGCCAGCCACGATAGCCGCGCTGCCTCGTCT
TGCAGTTCATTCAGGGCACCGGACAGGTCGGTCTTGACAAAAAGAACCGGGCGCCCCTGCGCTGACAGCC
GGAACACGGCGGCATCAGAGCAGCCGATTGTCTGTTGTGCCCAGTCATAGCCGAATAGCCTCTCCACCCA
AGCGGCCGGAGAACCTGCGTGCAATCCATCTTGTTCAATCATGCGAAACGATCCTCATCCTGTCTCTTGA
TCGATCTTTGCAAAAGCCTAGGCCTCCAAAAAAGCCTCCTCACTACTTCTGGAATAGCTCAGAGGCCGAG
GCGGCCTCGGCCTCTGCATAAATAAAAAAAATTAGTCAGCCATGGGGCGGAGAATGGGCGGAACTGGGCG
GAGTTAGGGGCGGGATGGGCGGAGTTAGGGGCGGGACTATGGTTGCTGACTAATTGAGATGCATGCTTTG
CATACTTCTGCCTGCTGGGGAGCCTGGGGACTTTCCACACCTGGTTGCTGACTAATTGAGATGCATGCTT
TGCATACTTCTGCCTGCTGGGGAGCCTGGGGACTTTCCACACCCTAACTGACACACATTCCACAGCTGGT
TCTTTCCGCCTCAGGACTCTTCCTTTTTCAATAAATCAATCTAAAGTATATATGAGTAAACTTGGTCTGA
CAGTTACCAATGCTTAATCAGTGAGGCACCTATCTCAGCGATCTGTCTATTTCGTTCATCCATAGTTGCC
TGACTCCCCGTCGTGTAGATAACTACGATACGGGAGGGCTTACCATCTGGCCCCAGTGCTGCAATGATAC
CGCGAGACCCACGCTCACCGGCTCCAGATTTATCAGCAATAAACCAGCCAGCCGGAAGGGCCGAGCGCAG
AAGTGGTCCTGCAACTTTATCCGCCTCCATCCAGTCTATTAATTGTTGCCGGGAAGCTAGAGTAAGTAGT
TCGCCAGTTAATAGTTTGCGCAACGTTGTTGCCATTGCTACAGGCATCGTGGTGTCACGCTCGTCGTTTG
GTATGGCTTCATTCAGCTCCGGTTCCCAACGATCAAGGCGAGTTACATGATCCCCCATGTTGTGCAAAAA
AGCGGTTAGCTCCTTCGGTCCTCCGATCGTTGTCAGAAGTAAGTTGGCCGCAGTGTTATCACTCATGGTT
ATGGCAGCACTGCATAATTCTCTTACTGTCATGCCATCCGTAAGATGCTTTTCTGTGACTGGTGAGTACT
CAACCAAGTCATTCTGAGAATAGTGTATGCGGCGACCGAGTTGCTCTTGCCCGGCGTCAATACGGGATAA
TACCGCGCCACATAGCAGAACTTTAAAAGTGCTCATCATTGGAAAACGTTCTTCGGGGCGAAAACTCTCA
AGGATCTTACCGCTGTTGAGATCCAGTTCGATGTAACCCACTCGTGCACCCAACTGATCTTCAGCATCTT
TTACTTTCACCAGCGTTTCTGGGTGAGCAAAAACAGGAAGGCAAAATGCCGCAAAAAAGGGAATAAGGGC
GACACGGAAATGTTGAATACTCATACTCTTCCTTTTTCAATATTATTGAAGCATTTATCAGGGTTATTGT
CTCATGAGCGGATACATATTTGAATGTATTTAGAAAAATAAACAAATAGGGGTTCCGCGCACATTTCCCC
GAAAAGTGCCACCTG
[124 nt withheld, positions 5616-5739]
C
[91 nt withheld, positions 5741-5831]
A
[49 nt withheld, positions 5833-5881]
CCTTTGACGTTGGAGTCCACGTTCTTT
[37 nt withheld, positions 5909-5945]
ACCCTATCTCGGTCTATTCTTTTGATTTATAAGGGATTTTGCCGATTTCGGCCTATTGGTTAAAAAATGA
GCTGATTTAACAAAAATTTAACGCGAATTTTAACAAAATATTAACGCTTACAATTTAC
